Addgene plasmid #227299: pX330-TJP1
Purpose: Expresses SpCas9 and a sgRNA targeting the N-terminus of TJP1 for knock-in.
Depositing lab: Laurence Pelletier. Depositing organization: Sinai Health System. Publication: qTAG: an adaptable plasmid scaffold for CRISPR-based endogenous tagging. Philip R, Sharma A, Matellan L, Erpf AC, Hsu WH, Tkach JM, Wyatt HDM, Pelletier L. EMBO J. 2024 Dec 12. doi: 10.1038/s44318-024-00337-5. PubMed 39668248.
Backbone
  Vector backbone: pX330
  Backbone manufacturer: Feng Zhang, Addgene #42230
  Backbone size w/o insert (bp): 8484
  Vector type: Mammalian Expression, CRISPR
Growth in bacteria
  Bacterial resistance: Ampicillin, 100 μg/mL
  Growth temperature: 37°C
  Growth strain: DH5alpha
  Copy number: Low Copy
Gene/Insert
  Gene/Insert name: sgRNA Targeting N-terminus of TJP1 (alt name: TJP1)
  gRNA/shRNA sequence: GGCCGCGGAGGCGCTCACCT
  Species: H. sapiens (human)
  Insert size (bp): 20
  Entrez Gene: TJP1 (a.k.a. ZO-1)
  Promoter: U6
  Cloning method: Unknown
  Sequencing primers: 5′ GCCTTTTTACGGTTCCTGGC
Terms and licenses: Academic/Nonprofit Terms; Industry Terms: Not Available to Industry
How to cite: pX330-TJP1 was a gift from Laurence Pelletier (Addgene plasmid # 227299 ; http://n2t.net/addgene:227299 ; RRID:Addgene_227299)
