[The description below was written by a language model from this plasmid's Addgene catalogue record and pLannotate feature annotations shown in this document.]
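Description:
pX330-TJP1 is a mammalian expression CRISPR plasmid built on the pX330 backbone, an all-in-one vector that delivers both Streptococcus pyogenes Cas9 and a single guide RNA from one molecule. It is propagated in E. coli through a ColE1/pUC-type origin and selected with ampicillin via the β-lactamase (AmpR) gene. The catalogue lists it as low copy, although the annotated origin is of the high-copy type. An f1 phage origin, small fragments of the pBR322 bom and rop regions, and a single annotated AAV2 inverted terminal repeat are also present as backbone remnants. With only one ITR annotated, the record does not indicate that it is meant for AAV packaging.

The construct carries two expression units. A human U6 RNA polymerase III promoter drives the sgRNA, in which a 20-nt spacer directed at the N-terminal coding region of human TJP1 (also known as ZO-1) sits in the gap between the promoter and the SpCas9 guide scaffold. A second partial scaffold fragment is annotated just downstream. The Cas9 unit uses a hybrid promoter made of the CMV enhancer, the chicken β-actin promoter and a hybrid CBA/MVM intron. The Cas9 coding sequence, annotated as contiguous N- and C-terminal portions, is fused at its C-terminus to a nucleoplasmin nuclear localization signal and terminated by the bGH polyadenylation signal.

Cas9 expressed in transfected human cells cuts near the start of the TJP1 open reading frame. According to the record, this is used for knock-in at that site as part of an endogenous tagging system. The homology donor is not part of this plasmid and would have to be supplied separately.
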