Features (pLannotate 1.2.2; 18 found; start..end, strand, type, name):
      1..241     +  promoter       U6 promoter: RNA polymerase III promoter for human U6 snRNA
    271..346     +  misc_RNA       gRNA scaffold: guide RNA scaffold for the Streptococcus pyogenes CRISPR/Cas9 system
    353..396     +  misc_RNA       gRNA scaffold (fragment): guide RNA scaffold for the Streptococcus pyogenes CRISPR/Cas9 system
    443..728     +  enhancer       CMV enhancer: human cytomegalovirus immediate early enhancer; contains an 18-bp deletion relative to the standard CMV enhancer
    730..988     +  promoter       chicken β-actin promoter: contains a 21-bp deletion relative to the standard chicken β-actin promoter
    989..1216    +  intron         hybrid intron: hybrid between chicken β-actin (CBA) and minute virus of mice (MMV) introns (Gray et al., 2011)
   1354..2955    +  CDS            Cas9(N): N-terminal portion of Streptococcus pyogenes Cas9 (Zetsche et al., 2015)
   2956..5454    +  CDS            Cas9(C): C-terminal portion of Streptococcus pyogenes Cas9 (Zetsche et al., 2015)
   5455..5502    +  CDS            nucleoplasmin NLS: bipartite nuclear localization signal from nucleoplasmin
   5536..5647    +  polyA_signal   bGH poly(A) signal: bovine growth hormone polyadenylation signal
   5752..5892    +  repeat_region  AAV2 ITR: inverted terminal repeat of adeno-associated virus serotype 2 inverted
   5897..5948    -  misc_feature   bom (fragment): basis of mobility region from pBR322
   5967..6422    +  rep_origin     f1 ori (sequence partly withheld): f1 bacteriophage origin of replication; arrow indicates direction of (+) strand synthesis
   6423..6472    -  misc_feature   bom (fragment): basis of mobility region from pBR322
   6574..6609    -  CDS            rop (fragment): Rop protein, which maintains plasmids at low copy number; rop
   6704..6808    +  promoter       AmpR promoter: bla
   6809..7669    +  CDS            AmpR: β-lactamase; bla; confers resistance to ampicillin, carbenicillin, and related antibiotics
   7840..8428    +  rep_origin     ori: high-copy-number ColE1/pMB1/pBR322/pUC origin of replication
>Addgene plasmid #227299 | pX330-TJP1 | addgene full sequence | sequence record 451537 | Addgene NGS Result
GAGGGCCTATTTCCCATGATTCCTTCATATTTGCATATACGATACAAGGCTGTTAGAGAGATAATTGGAA
TTAATTTGACTGTAAACACAAAGATATTAGTACAAAATACGTGACGTAGAAAGTAATAATTTCTTGGGTA
GTTTGCAGTTTTAAAATTATGTTTTAAAATGGACTATCATATGCTTACCGTAACTTGAAAGTATTTCGAT
TTCTTGGCTTTATATATCTTGTGGAAAGGACGAAACACCGGGCCGCGGAGGCGCTCACCTGTTTTAGAGC
TAGAAATAGCAAGTTAAAATAAGGCTAGTCCGTTATCAACTTGAAAAAGTGGCACCGAGTCGGTGCTTTT
TTGTTTTAGAGCTAGAAATAGCAAGTTAAAATAAGGCTAGTCCGTTTTTAGCGCGTGCGCCAATTCTGCA
GACAAATGGCTCTAGAGGTACCCGTTACATAACTTACGGTAAATGGCCCGCCTGGCTGACCGCCCAACGA
CCCCCGCCCATTGACGTCAATAGTAACGCCAATAGGGACTTTCCATTGACGTCAATGGGTGGAGTATTTA
CGGTAAACTGCCCACTTGGCAGTACATCAAGTGTATCATATGCCAAGTACGCCCCCTATTGACGTCAATG
ACGGTAAATGGCCCGCCTGGCATTGTGCCCAGTACATGACCTTATGGGACTTTCCTACTTGGCAGTACAT
CTACGTATTAGTCATCGCTATTACCATGGTCGAGGTGAGCCCCACGTTCTGCTTCACTCTCCCCATCTCC
CCCCCCTCCCCACCCCCAATTTTGTATTTATTTATTTTTTAATTATTTTGTGCAGCGATGGGGGCGGGGG
GGGGGGGGGGGGGCGCGGCGCGGGGCGGGGCGGGGCGAGGCGGAGAGGTGCGGCGGCAGCCAATCAGAGC
GGCGCGCTCCGAAAGTTTCCTTTTATGGCGAGGCGGCGGCGGCGGCGGCCCTATAAAAAGCGAAGCGCGC
GGCGGGCGGGAGTCGCTGCGCGCTGCCTTCGCCCCGTGCCCCGCTCCGCCGCCGCCTCGCGCCGCCCGCC
CCGGCTCTGACTGACCGCGTTACTCCCACAGGTGAGCGGGCGGGACGGCCCTTCTCCTCCGGGCTGTAAT
TAGCTGAGCAAGAGGTAAGGGTTTAAGGGATGGTTGGTTGGTGGGGTATTAATGTTTAATTACCTGGAGC
ACCTGCCTGAAATCACTTTTTTTCAGGTTGGACCGGTGCCACCATGGACTATAAGGACCACGACGGAGAC
TACAAGGATCATGATATTGATTACAAAGACGATGACGATAAGATGGCCCCAAAGAAGAAGCGGAAGGTCG
GTATCCACGGAGTCCCAGCAGCCGACAAGAAGTACAGCATCGGCCTGGACATCGGCACCAACTCTGTGGG
CTGGGCCGTGATCACCGACGAGTACAAGGTGCCCAGCAAGAAATTCAAGGTGCTGGGCAACACCGACCGG
CACAGCATCAAGAAGAACCTGATCGGAGCCCTGCTGTTCGACAGCGGCGAAACAGCCGAGGCCACCCGGC
TGAAGAGAACCGCCAGAAGAAGATACACCAGACGGAAGAACCGGATCTGCTATCTGCAAGAGATCTTCAG
CAACGAGATGGCCAAGGTGGACGACAGCTTCTTCCACAGACTGGAAGAGTCCTTCCTGGTGGAAGAGGAT
AAGAAGCACGAGCGGCACCCCATCTTCGGCAACATCGTGGACGAGGTGGCCTACCACGAGAAGTACCCCA
CCATCTACCACCTGAGAAAGAAACTGGTGGACAGCACCGACAAGGCCGACCTGCGGCTGATCTATCTGGC
CCTGGCCCACATGATCAAGTTCCGGGGCCACTTCCTGATCGAGGGCGACCTGAACCCCGACAACAGCGAC
GTGGACAAGCTGTTCATCCAGCTGGTGCAGACCTACAACCAGCTGTTCGAGGAAAACCCCATCAACGCCA
GCGGCGTGGACGCCAAGGCCATCCTGTCTGCCAGACTGAGCAAGAGCAGACGGCTGGAAAATCTGATCGC
CCAGCTGCCCGGCGAGAAGAAGAATGGCCTGTTCGGAAACCTGATTGCCCTGAGCCTGGGCCTGACCCCC
AACTTCAAGAGCAACTTCGACCTGGCCGAGGATGCCAAACTGCAGCTGAGCAAGGACACCTACGACGACG
ACCTGGACAACCTGCTGGCCCAGATCGGCGACCAGTACGCCGACCTGTTTCTGGCCGCCAAGAACCTGTC
CGACGCCATCCTGCTGAGCGACATCCTGAGAGTGAACACCGAGATCACCAAGGCCCCCCTGAGCGCCTCT
ATGATCAAGAGATACGACGAGCACCACCAGGACCTGACCCTGCTGAAAGCTCTCGTGCGGCAGCAGCTGC
CTGAGAAGTACAAAGAGATTTTCTTCGACCAGAGCAAGAACGGCTACGCCGGCTACATTGACGGCGGAGC
CAGCCAGGAAGAGTTCTACAAGTTCATCAAGCCCATCCTGGAAAAGATGGACGGCACCGAGGAACTGCTC
GTGAAGCTGAACAGAGAGGACCTGCTGCGGAAGCAGCGGACCTTCGACAACGGCAGCATCCCCCACCAGA
TCCACCTGGGAGAGCTGCACGCCATTCTGCGGCGGCAGGAAGATTTTTACCCATTCCTGAAGGACAACCG
GGAAAAGATCGAGAAGATCCTGACCTTCCGCATCCCCTACTACGTGGGCCCTCTGGCCAGGGGAAACAGC
AGATTCGCCTGGATGACCAGAAAGAGCGAGGAAACCATCACCCCCTGGAACTTCGAGGAAGTGGTGGACA
AGGGCGCTTCCGCCCAGAGCTTCATCGAGCGGATGACCAACTTCGATAAGAACCTGCCCAACGAGAAGGT
GCTGCCCAAGCACAGCCTGCTGTACGAGTACTTCACCGTGTATAACGAGCTGACCAAAGTGAAATACGTG
ACCGAGGGAATGAGAAAGCCCGCCTTCCTGAGCGGCGAGCAGAAAAAGGCCATCGTGGACCTGCTGTTCA
AGACCAACCGGAAAGTGACCGTGAAGCAGCTGAAAGAGGACTACTTCAAGAAAATCGAGTGCTTCGACTC
CGTGGAAATCTCCGGCGTGGAAGATCGGTTCAACGCCTCCCTGGGCACATACCACGATCTGCTGAAAATT
ATCAAGGACAAGGACTTCCTGGACAATGAGGAAAACGAGGACATTCTGGAAGATATCGTGCTGACCCTGA
CACTGTTTGAGGACAGAGAGATGATCGAGGAACGGCTGAAAACCTATGCCCACCTGTTCGACGACAAAGT
GATGAAGCAGCTGAAGCGGCGGAGATACACCGGCTGGGGCAGGCTGAGCCGGAAGCTGATCAACGGCATC
CGGGACAAGCAGTCCGGCAAGACAATCCTGGATTTCCTGAAGTCCGACGGCTTCGCCAACAGAAACTTCA
TGCAGCTGATCCACGACGACAGCCTGACCTTTAAAGAGGACATCCAGAAAGCCCAGGTGTCCGGCCAGGG
CGATAGCCTGCACGAGCACATTGCCAATCTGGCCGGCAGCCCCGCCATTAAGAAGGGCATCCTGCAGACA
GTGAAGGTGGTGGACGAGCTCGTGAAAGTGATGGGCCGGCACAAGCCCGAGAACATCGTGATCGAAATGG
CCAGAGAGAACCAGACCACCCAGAAGGGACAGAAGAACAGCCGCGAGAGAATGAAGCGGATCGAAGAGGG
CATCAAAGAGCTGGGCAGCCAGATCCTGAAAGAACACCCCGTGGAAAACACCCAGCTGCAGAACGAGAAG
CTGTACCTGTACTACCTGCAGAATGGGCGGGATATGTACGTGGACCAGGAACTGGACATCAACCGGCTGT
CCGACTACGATGTGGACCATATCGTGCCTCAGAGCTTTCTGAAGGACGACTCCATCGACAACAAGGTGCT
GACCAGAAGCGACAAGAACCGGGGCAAGAGCGACAACGTGCCCTCCGAAGAGGTCGTGAAGAAGATGAAG
AACTACTGGCGGCAGCTGCTGAACGCCAAGCTGATTACCCAGAGAAAGTTCGACAATCTGACCAAGGCCG
AGAGAGGCGGCCTGAGCGAACTGGATAAGGCCGGCTTCATCAAGAGACAGCTGGTGGAAACCCGGCAGAT
CACAAAGCACGTGGCACAGATCCTGGACTCCCGGATGAACACTAAGTACGACGAGAATGACAAGCTGATC
CGGGAAGTGAAAGTGATCACCCTGAAGTCCAAGCTGGTGTCCGATTTCCGGAAGGATTTCCAGTTTTACA
AAGTGCGCGAGATCAACAACTACCACCACGCCCACGACGCCTACCTGAACGCCGTCGTGGGAACCGCCCT
GATCAAAAAGTACCCTAAGCTGGAAAGCGAGTTCGTGTACGGCGACTACAAGGTGTACGACGTGCGGAAG
ATGATCGCCAAGAGCGAGCAGGAAATCGGCAAGGCTACCGCCAAGTACTTCTTCTACAGCAACATCATGA
ACTTTTTCAAGACCGAGATTACCCTGGCCAACGGCGAGATCCGGAAGCGGCCTCTGATCGAGACAAACGG
CGAAACCGGGGAGATCGTGTGGGATAAGGGCCGGGATTTTGCCACCGTGCGGAAAGTGCTGAGCATGCCC
CAAGTGAATATCGTGAAAAAGACCGAGGTGCAGACAGGCGGCTTCAGCAAAGAGTCTATCCTGCCCAAGA
GGAACAGCGATAAGCTGATCGCCAGAAAGAAGGACTGGGACCCTAAGAAGTACGGCGGCTTCGACAGCCC
CACCGTGGCCTATTCTGTGCTGGTGGTGGCCAAAGTGGAAAAGGGCAAGTCCAAGAAACTGAAGAGTGTG
AAAGAGCTGCTGGGGATCACCATCATGGAAAGAAGCAGCTTCGAGAAGAATCCCATCGACTTTCTGGAAG
CCAAGGGCTACAAAGAAGTGAAAAAGGACCTGATCATCAAGCTGCCTAAGTACTCCCTGTTCGAGCTGGA
AAACGGCCGGAAGAGAATGCTGGCCTCTGCCGGCGAACTGCAGAAGGGAAACGAACTGGCCCTGCCCTCC
AAATATGTGAACTTCCTGTACCTGGCCAGCCACTATGAGAAGCTGAAGGGCTCCCCCGAGGATAATGAGC
AGAAACAGCTGTTTGTGGAACAGCACAAGCACTACCTGGACGAGATCATCGAGCAGATCAGCGAGTTCTC
CAAGAGAGTGATCCTGGCCGACGCTAATCTGGACAAAGTGCTGTCCGCCTACAACAAGCACCGGGATAAG
CCCATCAGAGAGCAGGCCGAGAATATCATCCACCTGTTTACCCTGACCAATCTGGGAGCCCCTGCCGCCT
TCAAGTACTTTGACACCACCATCGACCGGAAGAGGTACACCAGCACCAAAGAGGTGCTGGACGCCACCCT
GATCCACCAGAGCATCACCGGCCTGTACGAGACACGGATCGACCTGTCTCAGCTGGGAGGCGACAAAAGG
CCGGCGGCCACGAAAAAGGCCGGCCAGGCAAAAAAGAAAAAGTAAGAATTCCTAGAGCTCGCTGATCAGC
CTCGACTGTGCCTTCTAGTTGCCAGCCATCTGTTGTTTGCCCCTCCCCCGTGCCTTCCTTGACCCTGGAA
GGTGCCACTCCCACTGTCCTTTCCTAATAAAATGAGGAAATTGCATCGCATTGTCTGAGTAGGTGTCATT
CTATTCTGGGGGGTGGGGTGGGGCAGGACAGCAAGGGGGAGGATTGGGAAGAGAATAGCAGGCATGCTGG
GGAGCGGCCGCAGGAACCCCTAGTGATGGAGTTGGCCACTCCCTCTCTGCGCGCTCGCTCGCTCACTGAG
GCCGGGCGACCAAAGGTCGCCCGACGCCCGGGCTTTGCCCGGGCGGCCTCAGTGAGCGAGCGAGCGCGCA
GCTGCCTGCAGGGGCGCCTGATGCGGTATTTTCTCCTTACGCATCTGTGCGGTATTTCACACCGCATA
[95 nt withheld, positions 5949-6043]
T
[46 nt withheld, positions 6045-6090]
C
[141 nt withheld, positions 6092-6232]
CCTTTGACGTTGGAGTCCACGTTCTTT
[37 nt withheld, positions 6260-6296]
ACTCTATCTCGGGCTATTCTTTTGATTTATAAGGGATTTTGCCGATTTCGGTCTATTGGTTAAAAAATGA
GCTGATTTAACAAAAATTTAACGCGAATTTTAACAAAATATTAACGTTTACAATTTTATGGTGCACTCTC
AGTACAATCTGCTCTGATGCCGCATAGTTAAGCCAGCCCCGACACCCGCCAACACCCGCTGACGCGCCCT
GACGGGCTTGTCTGCTCCCGGCATCCGCTTACAGACAAGCTGTGACCGTCTCCGGGAGCTGCATGTGTCA
GAGGTTTTCACCGTCATCACCGAAACGCGCGAGACGAAAGGGCCTCGTGATACGCCTATTTTTATAGGTT
AATGTCATGATAATAATGGTTTCTTAGACGTCAGGTGGCACTTTTCGGGGAAATGTGCGCGGAACCCCTA
TTTGTTTATTTTTCTAAATACATTCAAATATGTATCCGCTCATGAGACAATAACCCTGATAAATGCTTCA
ATAATATTGAAAAAGGAAGAGTATGAGTATTCAACATTTCCGTGTCGCCCTTATTCCCTTTTTTGCGGCA
TTTTGCCTTCCTGTTTTTGCTCACCCAGAAACGCTGGTGAAAGTAAAAGATGCTGAAGATCAGTTGGGTG
CACGAGTGGGTTACATCGAACTGGATCTCAACAGCGGTAAGATCCTTGAGAGTTTTCGCCCCGAAGAACG
TTTTCCAATGATGAGCACTTTTAAAGTTCTGCTATGTGGCGCGGTATTATCCCGTATTGACGCCGGGCAA
GAGCAACTCGGTCGCCGCATACACTATTCTCAGAATGACTTGGTTGAGTACTCACCAGTCACAGAAAAGC
ATCTTACGGATGGCATGACAGTAAGAGAATTATGCAGTGCTGCCATAACCATGAGTGATAACACTGCGGC
CAACTTACTTCTGACAACGATCGGAGGACCGAAGGAGCTAACCGCTTTTTTGCACAACATGGGGGATCAT
GTAACTCGCCTTGATCGTTGGGAACCGGAGCTGAATGAAGCCATACCAAACGACGAGCGTGACACCACGA
TGCCTGTAGCAATGGCAACAACGTTGCGCAAACTATTAACTGGCGAACTACTTACTCTAGCTTCCCGGCA
ACAATTAATAGACTGGATGGAGGCGGATAAAGTTGCAGGACCACTTCTGCGCTCGGCCCTTCCGGCTGGC
TGGTTTATTGCTGATAAATCTGGAGCCGGTGAGCGTGGAAGCCGCGGTATCATTGCAGCACTGGGGCCAG
ATGGTAAGCCCTCCCGTATCGTAGTTATCTACACGACGGGGAGTCAGGCAACTATGGATGAACGAAATAG
ACAGATCGCTGAGATAGGTGCCTCACTGATTAAGCATTGGTAACTGTCAGACCAAGTTTACTCATATATA
CTTTAGATTGATTTAAAACTTCATTTTTAATTTAAAAGGATCTAGGTGAAGATCCTTTTTGATAATCTCA
TGACCAAAATCCCTTAACGTGAGTTTTCGTTCCACTGAGCGTCAGACCCCGTAGAAAAGATCAAAGGATC
TTCTTGAGATCCTTTTTTTCTGCGCGTAATCTGCTGCTTGCAAACAAAAAAACCACCGCTACCAGCGGTG
GTTTGTTTGCCGGATCAAGAGCTACCAACTCTTTTTCCGAAGGTAACTGGCTTCAGCAGAGCGCAGATAC
CAAATACTGTTCTTCTAGTGTAGCCGTAGTTAGGCCACCACTTCAAGAACTCTGTAGCACCGCCTACATA
CCTCGCTCTGCTAATCCTGTTACCAGTGGCTGCTGCCAGTGGCGATAAGTCGTGTCTTACCGGGTTGGAC
TCAAGACGATAGTTACCGGATAAGGCGCAGCGGTCGGGCTGAACGGGGGGTTCGTGCACACAGCCCAGCT
TGGAGCGAACGACCTACACCGAACTGAGATACCTACAGCGTGAGCTATGAGAAAGCGCCACGCTTCCCGA
AGGGAGAAAGGCGGACAGGTATCCGGTAAGCGGCAGGGTCGGAACAGGAGAGCGCACGAGGGAGCTTCCA
GGGGGAAACGCCTGGTATCTTTATAGTCCTGTCGGGTTTCGCCACCTCTGACTTGAGCGTCGATTTTTGT
GATGCTCGTCAGGGGGGCGGAGCCTATGGAAAAACGCCAGCAACGCGGCCTTTTTACGGTTCCTGGCCTT
TTGCTGGCCTTTTGCTCACATGT
